Addgene plasmid #63252: pFusX1-34
Purpose: Encodes RVD positions 1-3 in TALEN assembly
Depositing lab: Stephen Ekker. Depositing organization: Mayo Foundation for Medical Education and Research. Publication: FusX: A rapid one-step TALE assembly system for genome science. Ma AC, McNulty MS, Tanya PL, Jarryd CM, Martinez-Galvez G, Argue DP, Lee HB, Urban MD, Bullard CE, Blackburn PR, Man TK, Clark KJ, Ekker SC. Hum Gene Ther. 2016 Jun;27(6):451-63. doi: 10.1089/hum.2015.172 PubMed 26854857.
Backbone
  Vector backbone: FusX1
  Backbone size w/o insert (bp): 3013
  Vector type: TALEN
Growth in bacteria
  Bacterial resistance: Spectinomycin, 50 μg/mL
  Growth temperature: 37°C
  Growth strain: DH5alpha
  Copy number: High Copy
Gene/Insert
  Gene/Insert name: NN NI HD (alt name: X1_GAC)
  Species: Synthetic
  Mutation: none
  Cloning method: Restriction Enzyme; 5′ cloning site BsaI (destroyed during cloning); 3′ cloning site BsaI (destroyed during cloning)
  Sequencing primers: 5′ pCR8_F1; 3′ pCR8_R1
Terms and licenses: Academic/Nonprofit Terms; Industry Terms: Not Available to Industry
How to cite: pFusX1-34 was a gift from Stephen Ekker (Addgene plasmid # 63252 ; http://n2t.net/addgene:63252 ; RRID:Addgene_63252)
