[The description below was written by a language model from this plasmid's Addgene catalogue record.]
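Description:
pFusX1-34 is a bacterial library plasmid from the FusX system, a one-step method for assembling TALE repeat arrays used in genome engineering. It is built on the FusX1 backbone (about 3 kb without insert), is classified as a TALEN-type vector, is maintained at high copy in E. coli, and is selected with spectinomycin. The record gives no feature table, so the origin of replication and other backbone elements are not specified. The listed sequencing primers carry pCR8-type names, but the backbone's derivation is not otherwise stated.

The insert is a synthetic trimer of TALE repeats carrying the repeat-variable diresidues NN, NI and HD, with the alternate name X1_GAC. Under the standard TALE code these RVDs recognise G, A and C respectively, so the module specifies the triplet GAC. According to the record, it supplies RVD positions 1 to 3 of the array, that is, the first block of the DNA-binding domain. The trimer was cloned through BsaI sites that were destroyed in the process. BsaI is a type IIS enzyme that cuts outside its recognition sequence, the basis of Golden Gate-style ordered ligation, but the record does not say which sites release the module during downstream assembly.

The plasmid has no expression function of its own, and no promoter for the insert is described. It serves as one member of a pre-made set of triplet modules. A user picks the position 1 to 3 plasmid that matches the start of a target sequence and combines it with modules for later positions and a receiver vector to build a complete custom TALEN or other TALE fusion.
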