>Addgene plasmid #63252 | pFusX1-34 | depositor partial sequence | sequence record 105022 | pFusX1_GAC
AGTCTTAAGCGTCTCCCCCTGAACCTGACCCCGGACCAAGTGGTGGCTATCGCCAGCAACAATGGCGGCA
AGCAAGCGCTCGAAACGGTGCAGCGGCTGTTGCCGGTGCTGTGCCAGGACCATGGCCTGACCCCGGACCA
AGTGGTGGCTATCGCCAGCAACATTGGCGGCAAGCAAGCGCTCGAAACGGTGCAGCGGCTGTTGCCGGTG
CTGTGCCAGGACCATGGCCTGACTCCGGACCAAGTGGTGGCTATCGCCAGCCACGATGGCGGCAAGCAAG
CGCTCGAAACGGTGCAGCGGCTGTTGCCGGTGCTGTGCCAGGACCATGGCCTGACGAGACGTC
