>Addgene plasmid #63252 | pFusX1-34 | depositor partial sequence | sequence record 105023 | FusX1
CGTCTCCCCCTGACCCCGGACCAAGTGGTGGCTATCGAGACCGGCGCCGCTACGGGCGCGTCCCATTCGC
CATTCAGGCTGCGCAACTGTTGGGAAGGGCGATCGGTGCGGGCTCTTCGCTATTACGCCAGCTGGCGAAA
GGGGGATGTGCTGCAAGGCGATTAAGTTGGGAACGCCAGGGTTTTCCCAGTCACGACGTTGTAAAACGAC
GGCCAGTGAGCGCGCGTAATCGACTCACTATAGGGCGAATTGGGTACCGGGCCCCCCCTCGAGGTCCTCC
AGCTTTTGTTCCCTTTAGTGAGGGTTAATTGCGCGCTTGGCGTAATCATGGTCATAGCTGTTTCCTGTGT
GAAATTGTTATCCGCTCACAATTCCACACAACATACGAGCCGGAAGCATAAAGTGTAAAGCCTGGGGTGC
CTAATGAGTGAGCTAACTCACATTAATTGCGTTGCGCTCACTGCCCGCTTTCCACCGGTGGTCTCTGGCG
GCAAGCAAGCGCTCGAAACGGTGCAGCGGCTGTTGCCGGTGCTGTGCCAGGACCATGGCCTGACGAGACG
TCTAGACCAGCCAGGACAGAAATGCCTCGACTTCGCTGCTACCCAAGGTTGCCGGGTGACGCACACCGTG
GAAACGGATGAAGGCACGAACCCAGTGGACATAAGCCTGTTCGGTTCGTAAGCTGTAATGCAAGTAGCGT
ATGCGCTCACGCAACTGGTCCAGAACCTTGACCGAACGCAGCGGTGGTAACGGCGCAGTGGCGGTTTTCA
TGGCTTGTTATGACTGTTTTTTTGGGGTACAGTCTATGCCTCGGGCATCCAAGCAGCAAGCGCGTTACGC
CGTGGGTCGATGTTTGATGTTATGGAGCAGCAACGATGTTACGCAGCAGGGCAGTCGCCCTAAAACAAAG
TTAAACATTATGAGGGAAGCGGTGATCGCCGAAGTATCGACTCAACTATCAGAGGTAGTTGGCGTCATCG
AGCGCCATCTCGAACCGACGTTGCTGGCCGTACATTTGTACGGCTCCGCAGTGGATGGCGGCCTGAAGCC
ACACAGTGATATTGATTTGCTGGTTACGGTGACCGTAAGGCTTGATGAAACAACGCGGCGAGCTTTGATC
AACGACCTTTTGGAAACTTCGGCTTCCCCTGGAGAGAGCGAGATTCTCCGCGCTGTAGAAGTCACCATTG
TTGTGCACGACGACATCATTCCGTGGCGTTATCCAGCTAAGCGCGAACTGCAATTTGGAGAATGGCAGCG
CAATGACATTCTTGCAGGTATCTTCGAGCCAGCCACGATCGACATTGATCTGGCTATCTTGCTGACAAAA
GCAAGAGAACATAGCGTTGCCTTGGTAGGTCCAGCGGCGGAGGAACTCTTTGATCCGGTTCCTGAACAGG
ATCTATTTGAGGCGCTAAATGAAACCTTAACGCTATGGAACTCGCCGCCCGACTGGGCTGGCGATGAGCG
AAATGTAGTGCTTACGTTGTCCCGCATTTGGTACAGCGCAGTAACCGGCAAAATCGCGCCGAAGGATGTC
GCTGCCGACTGGGCAATGGAGCGCCTGCCGGCCCAGTATCAGCCCGTCATACTTGAAGCTAGACAGGCTT
ATCTTGGACAAGAAGAAGATCGCTTGGCCTCGCGCGCAGATCAGTTGGAAGAATTTGTCCACTACGTGAA
AGGCGAGATCACCAAGGTAGTCGGCAAATAACCCTCGAGCCACCCATGACCAAAATCCCTTAACGTGAGT
TACGCGTCGTTCCACTGAGCGTCAGACCCCGTAGAAAAGATCAAAGGATCTTCTTGAGATCCTTTTTTTC
TGCGCGTAATCTGCTGCTTGCAAACAAAAAAACCACCGCTACCAGCGGTGGTTTGTTTGCCGGATCAAGA
GCTACCAACTCTTTTTCCGAAGGTAACTGGCTTCAGCAGAGCGCAGATACCAAATACTGTCCTTCTAGTG
TAGCCGTAGTTAGGCCACCACTTCAAGAACTCTGTAGCACCGCCTACATACCTCGCTCTGCTAATCCTGT
TACCAGTGGCTGCTGCCAGTGGCGATAAGTCGTGTCTTACCGGGTTGGACTCAAGACGATAGTTACCGGA
TAAGGCGCAGCGGTCGGGCTGAACGGGGGGTTCGTGCACACAGCCCAGCTTGGAGCGAACGACCTACACC
GAACTGAGATACCTACAGCGTGAGCATTGAGAAAGCGCCACGCTTCCCGAAGGGAGAAAGGCGGACAGGT
ATCCGGTAAGCGGCAGGGTCGGAACAGGAGAGCGCACGAGGGAGCTTCCAGGGGGAAACGCCTGGTATCT
TTATAGTCCTGTCGGGTTTCGCCACCTCTGACTTGAGCGTCGATTTTTGTGATGCTCGTCAGGGGGGCGG
AGCCTATGGAAAAACGCCAGCAACGCGGCCTTTTTACGGTTCCTGGCCTTTTGCTGGCCTTTTGCTCACA
TGTTCTTTCCTGCGTTATCCCCTGATTCTGTGGATAACCGTATTACCGCCTTTGAGTGAGCTGATACCGC
TCGCCGCAGCCGAACGACCGAGCGCAGCGAGTCAGTGAGCGAGGAAGCGGAAGAGCGCCCAATACGCAAA
CCGCCTCTCCCCGCGCGTTGGCCGATTCATTAATGCAGCTGGCACGACAGGTTTCCCGACTGGAAAGCGG
GCAGTGAGCGCAACGCAATTAATACGCGTACCGCTAGCCAGGAAGAGTTTGTAGAAACGCAAAAAGGCCA
TCCGTCAGGATGGCCTTCTGCTTAGTTTGATGCCTGGCAGTTTATGGCGGGCGTCCTGCCCGCCACCCTC
CGGGCCGTTGCTTCACAACGTTCAAATCCGCTCCCGGCGGATTTGTCCTACTCAGGAGAGCGTTCACCGA
CAAACAACAGATAAAACGAAAGGCCCAGTCTTCCGACTGAGCCTTTCGTTTTATTTGATGCCTGGCAGTT
CCCTACTCTCGCGTTAACGCTAGCATGGATGTTTTCCCAGTCACGACGTTGTAAAACGACGGCCAGTCTT
AAG
