>Addgene plasmid #63252 | pFusX1-34 | addgene partial sequence | sequence record 111117 | pCR8_R1 5'-cgaaccgaacaggcttatgt-3'
CGTCACCCGGCAACCTTGGGTAGCAGCGAAGTCGAGGCATTTCTGTCCTGGCTGGTCTAGACGTCTCGTC
AGGCCATGGTCCTGGCACAGCACCGGCAACAGCCGCTGCACCGTTTCGAGCGCTTGCTTGCCGCCATCGT
GGCTGGCGATAGCCACCACTTGGTCCGGAGTCAGGCCATGGTCCTGGCACAGCACCGGCAACAGCCGCTG
CACCGTTTCGAGCGCTTGCTTGCCGCCAATGTTGCTGGCGATAGCCACCACTTGGTCCGGGGTCAGGCCA
TGGTCCTGGCACAGCACCGGCAACAGCCGCTGCACCGTTTCGAGCGCTTGCTTGCCGCCATTGTTGCTGG
CGATAGCCACCACTTGGTCCGGGGTCAGGTTCAGGGGGAGACGCTTAAGACTGGCCGTCGTTTTACAACG
TCGTGACTGGGAAAACATCCATGCTAGCGTTAACGCGAGAGTAGGGAACTGCCAGGCATCAAATAAAACG
AAAGGCTCAGTCGGAAGACTGGGCCTTTCGTTTTATCTGTTGTTTGTCGGTGAACGCTCTCCTGAGTAGG
ACAAATCCGCCGGGAGCGGATTTGAACGTTGTGAAGCAACGGCCCGGAAGGGTGGCGGGCAGGACGCCCG
CCATAAACTGCCAGGCAT
